Addgene plasmid #200440: Flag-ciBAR1
Purpose: Expresses Flag-tagged human ciBAR1 in mammalian cells
Depositing lab: Ken-Ichi Takemaru. Depositing organization: Stony Brook University. Publication: BAR Domain-Containing FAM92 Proteins Interact with Chibby1 To Facilitate Ciliogenesis. Li FQ, Chen X, Fisher C, Siller SS, Zelikman K, Kuriyama R, Takemaru KI. Mol Cell Biol. 2016 Oct 13;36(21):2668-2680. doi: 10.1128/MCB.00160-16. Print 2016 Nov 1. PubMed 27528616.
Backbone
  Vector backbone: pCD-betaG-FLAG
  Backbone size w/o insert (bp): 4118
  Total vector size (bp): 4988
  Vector type: Mammalian Expression
Growth in bacteria
  Bacterial resistance: Ampicillin, 100 μg/mL
  Growth temperature: 37°C
  Growth strain: DH5alpha
  Copy number: High Copy
Gene/Insert
  Gene/Insert name: ciBAR1
  Species: H. sapiens (human)
  Insert size (bp): 870
  Promoter: CMV
  Tag / fusion protein: Flag (N terminal on backbone)
  Cloning method: Restriction Enzyme; 5′ cloning site EcoRI (not destroyed); 3′ cloning site XbaI (not destroyed)
  Sequencing primers: 5′ GCGTGCCTAATGGGAGGTCT
Terms and licenses: Academic/Nonprofit Terms; Industry Terms: Not Available to Industry
How to cite: Flag-ciBAR1 was a gift from Ken-Ichi Takemaru (Addgene plasmid # 200440 ; http://n2t.net/addgene:200440 ; RRID:Addgene_200440)
