[The description below was written by a language model from this plasmid's Addgene catalogue record and pLannotate feature annotations shown in this document.]
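Description:
Flag-ciBAR1 is a mammalian expression plasmid built on the pCD-betaG-FLAG backbone, carrying the human ciBAR1 coding sequence (annotated in the feature table under its earlier name, FAM92A/FAM92A1). It is propagated in E. coli as a high-copy plasmid through a ColE1/pUC-type origin and selected with ampicillin via the β-lactamase gene and its native promoter. An f1 phage origin is also present, along with remnants of a lacZα/lac promoter–operator region typical of a phagemid-derived cloning backbone. No mammalian selection marker is annotated, so the plasmid appears suited to transient transfection.

The expression cassette is driven by a CMV promoter, which the annotation identifies more specifically as the simian cytomegalovirus IE94 immediate-early enhancer/promoter. Downstream lie an SP6 promoter, a short Flag epitope sequence supplied by the backbone (detected as a partial match to 3xFLAG), and then the roughly 870 bp ciBAR1 open reading frame inserted between EcoRI and XbaI sites, giving an N-terminally Flag-tagged protein. An SV40 polyadenylation signal follows the insert, although it is annotated on the opposite strand. Flanking SP6, T7 (fragment) and T3 phage promoters are backbone features that could serve for in vitro transcription or as sequencing primer sites. The sequenced record is slightly shorter than the catalogued total size.

ciBAR1 is a BAR domain-containing protein that cooperates with Chibby1 (CBY1) in the early steps of ciliogenesis. The construct is intended to express epitope-tagged ciBAR1 in mammalian cells, which allows detection, localisation or pull-down of the protein with anti-Flag reagents in studies of cilium assembly and its interaction with Chibby1.
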