Features (pLannotate 1.2.2; 16 found; start..end, strand, type, name):
    559..1419    -  CDS            AmpR: β-lactamase; bla; confers resistance to ampicillin, carbenicillin, and related antibiotics
   1420..1524    -  promoter       AmpR promoter: bla
   1577..2005    -  rep_origin     f1 ori (sequence partly withheld): f1 bacteriophage origin of replication; arrow indicates direction of (+) strand synthesis
   2010..2076    -  CDS            lacZα (fragment): LacZα fragment of β-galactosidase; lacZ fragment
   2083..3060    +  promoter       CMV IE94 promoter: enhancer/promoter region of simian cytomegalovirus major immediate early transcription unit IE94
   3095..3113    +  promoter       SP6 promoter: promoter for bacteriophage SP6 RNA polymerase
   3151..3177    +  CDS            3xFLAG (fragment): three tandem FLAG® epitope tags
   3187..4050    +  CDS            FAM92A: FA92A_HUMAN - Also known as FAM92A1. Experimental evidence at protein level: Swiss-Prot protein existence level 1. Acts as a positive regulator of ciliary hedgehog signaling (By similarity). Probable regulator of ciliogenesis involved in limb morphogenesis. In cooperation with CBY1 it is involved in the recruitment and fusion of endosomal vesicles at distal appendages during early stages of ciliogenesis. From Homo sapiens (Human).
   4061..4078    -  promoter       T7 promoter (fragment): promoter for bacteriophage T7 RNA polymerase
   4083..4217    -  polyA_signal   SV40 poly(A) signal: SV40 polyadenylation signal
   4330..4348    -  promoter       T3 promoter: promoter for bacteriophage T3 RNA polymerase
   4393..4409    -  protein_bind   lac operator: The lac repressor binds to the lac operator to inhibit transcription in E. coli. This inhibition can be relieved by adding lactose or isopropyl-β-D-thiogalactopyranoside (IPTG). lac repressor encoded by lacI
   4417..4447    -  promoter       lac promoter: promoter for the E. coli lac operon
   4462..4483    -  protein_bind   CAP binding site: CAP binding activates transcription in the presence of cAMP. E. coli catabolite activator protein
   4496..4588    -  CDS            lacI (fragment): lac repressor; lacI; The lac repressor binds to the lac operator to inhibit transcription in E. coli. This inhibition can be relieved by adding lactose or isopropyl-β-D-thiogalactopyranoside (IPTG).
   4771..388     -  rep_origin     ori (across the origin): high-copy-number ColE1/pMB1/pBR322/pUC origin of replication
>Addgene plasmid #200440 | Flag-ciBAR1 | addgene full sequence | sequence record 392675 | Addgene NGS Result
ACGCTGTAGGTATCTCAGTTCGGTGTAGGTCGTTCGCTCCAAGCTGGGCTGTGTGCACGAACCCCCCGTT
CAGCCCGACCGCTGCGCCTTATCCGGTAACTATCGTCTTGAGTCCAACCCGGTAAGACACGACTTATCGC
CACTGGCAGCAGCCACTGGTAACAGGATTAGCAGAGCGAGGTATGTAGGCGGTGCTACAGAGTTCTTGAA
GTGGTGGCCTAACTACGGCTACACTAGAAGAACAGTATTTGGTATCTGCGCTCTGCTGAAGCCAGTTACC
TTCGGAAAAAGAGTTGGTAGCTCTTGATCCGGCAAACAAACCACCGCTGGTAGCGGTGGTTTTTTTGTTT
GCAAGCAGCAGATTACGCGCAGAAAAAAAGGATCTCAAGAAGATCCTTTGATCTTTTCTACGGGGTCTGA
CGCTCAGTGGAACGAAAACTCACGTTAAGGGATTTTGGTCATGAGATTATCAAAAAGGATCTTCACCTAG
ATCCTTTTAAATTAAAAATGAAGTTTTAAATCAATCTAAAGTATATATGAGTAAACTTGGTCTGACAGTT
ACCAATGCTTAATCAGTGAGGCACCTATCTCAGCGATCTGTCTATTTCGTTCATCCATAGTTGCCTGACT
CCCCGTCGTGTAGATAACTACGATACGGGAGGGCTTACCATCTGGCCCCAGTGCTGCAATGATACCGCGA
GACCCACGCTCACCGGCTCCAGATTTATCAGCAATAAACCAGCCAGCCGGAAGGGCCGAGCGCAGAAGTG
GTCCTGCAACTTTATCCGCCTCCATCCAGTCTATTAATTGTTGCCGGGAAGCTAGAGTAAGTAGTTCGCC
AGTTAATAGTTTGCGCAACGTTGTTGCCATTGCTACAGGCATCGTGGTGTCACGCTCGTCGTTTGGTATG
GCTTCATTCAGCTCCGGTTCCCAACGATCAAGGCGAGTTACATGATCCCCCATGTTGTGCAAAAAAGCGG
TTAGCTCCTTCGGTCCTCCGATCGTTGTCAGAAGTAAGTTGGCCGCAGTGTTATCACTCATGGTTATGGC
AGCACTGCATAATTCTCTTACTGTCATGCCATCCGTAAGATGCTTTTCTGTGACTGGTGAGTACTCAACC
AAGTCATTCTGAGAATAGTGTATGCGGCGACCGAGTTGCTCTTGCCCGGCGTCAATACGGGATAATACCG
CGCCACATAGCAGAACTTTAAAAGTGCTCATCATTGGAAAACGTTCTTCGGGGCGAAAACTCTCAAGGAT
CTTACCGCTGTTGAGATCCAGTTCGATGTAACCCACTCGTGCACCCAACTGATCTTCAGCATCTTTTACT
TTCACCAGCGTTTCTGGGTGAGCAAAAACAGGAAGGCAAAATGCCGCAAAAAAGGGAATAAGGGCGACAC
GGAAATGTTGAATACTCATACTCTTCCTTTTTCAATATTATTGAAGCATTTATCAGGGTTATTGTCTCAT
GAGCGGATACATATTTGAATGTATTTAGAAAAATAAACAAATAGGGGTTCCGCGCACATTTCCCCGAAAA
GTGCCACCTAAATTGTAAGCGTTAATATTTTGTTAAAATTCGCGTTAAATTTTTGTTAAATCAGCTCATT
TTTTAACCAATAGGCCGAAATCGGCAAAATCCCTTATAAATCAAAAGAATAGACCGAGATAGGGT
[37 nt withheld, positions 1676-1712]
AAAGAACGTGGACTCCAACGTCAAAGG
[49 nt withheld, positions 1740-1788]
T
[91 nt withheld, positions 1790-1880]
G
[124 nt withheld, positions 1882-2005]
CCCATTCGCCATTCAGGCTGCGCAACTGTTGGGAAGGGCGATCGGTGCGGGCCTCTTCGCTATTACGCCA
GTCGACCGCCAATTCAATATGGCGTATATGGACTCATGCCAATTCAATATGGTGGATCTGGACCTGTGCC
AATTCAATATGGCGTATATGGACTCGTGCCAATTCAATATGGTGGATCTGGACCCCAGCCAATTCAATAT
GGCGGACTTGGCACCATGCCAATTCAATATGGCGGACCTGGCACTGTGCCAACTGGGGAGGGGTCTACTT
GGCACGGTGCCAAGTTTGAGGAGGGGTCTTGGCCCTGTGCCAAGTCCGCCATATTGAATTGGCATGGTGC
CAATAATGGCGGCCATATTGGCTATATGCCAGGATCAATATATAGGCAATATCCAATATGGCCCTATGCC
AATATGGCTATTGGCCAGGTTCAATACTATGTATTGGCCCTATGCCATATAGTATTCCATATATGGGTTT
TCCTATTGACGTAGATAGCCCCTCCCAATGGGCGGTCCCATATACCATATATGGGGCTTCCTAATACCGC
CCATAGCCACTCCCCCATTGACGTCAATGGTCTCTATATATGGTCTTTCCTATTGACGTCATATGGGCGG
TCCTATTGACGTATATGGCGCCTCCCCCATTGACGTCAATTACGGTAAATGGCCCGCCTGGCTCAATGCC
CATTGACGTCAATAGGACCACCCACCATTGACGTCAATGGGATGGCTCATTGCCCATTCATATCCGTTCT
CACGCCCCCTATTGACGTCAATGACGGTAAATGGCCCACTTGGCAGTACATCAATATCTATTAATAGTAA
CTTGGCAAGTACATTACTATTGGAAGTACGCCAGGGTACATTGGCAGTACTCCCATTGACGTCAATGGCG
GTAAATGGCCCGCGATGGCTGCCAAGTACATCCCCATTGACGTCAATGGGGAGGGGCAATGACGCAAATG
GGCGTTCCATTGACGTAAATGGGCGGTAGGCGTGCCTAATGGGAGGTCTATATAAGCAATGCTCGTTTAG
GGAACCGCCATTCTGCCTGGGGACGTCGGAGCAAGCTTGATTTAGGTGACACTATAGAATACAAGCTACT
TGTTCTTTTTGCAGGATCCACCATGGATTACAAGGATGACGACGATAAGATCTCGAATTCAATGAGGCGC
ACCCTGGAAAACCGGAACGCTCAAACGAAACAACTGCAAACAGCTGTCTCAAATGTGGAGAAGCATTTTG
GAGAACTGTGCCAAATCTTCGCTGCCTATGTGCGGAAAACTGCCAGGCTGAGAGACAAAGCAGACCTCCT
GGTGAATGAAATTAACGCGTATGCTGCTACAGAGACCCCGCATTTAAAGCTGGGCCTGATGAACTTTGCA
GATGAGTTTGCCAAACTTCAGGATTATCGACAAGCAGAGGTTGAAAGACTTGAAGCCAAAGTAGTTGAAC
CCTTGAAAACTTATGGGACCATTGTGAAAATGAAACGGGATGACCTCAAAGCAACACTCACAGCAAGGAA
TCGAGAAGCTAAGCAATTAACTCAGTTAGAAAGAACACGTCAGCGAAACCCATCTGATCGACATGTTATT
TCACAGGCAGAAACGGAATTACAGAGAGCTGCAATGGATGCTAGCCGAACAAGTCGTCATCTGGAGGAAA
CTATTAACAACTTTGAAAGGCAGAAAATGAAGGATATAAAGACTATATTTTCTGAATTTATCACAATCGA
AATGTTATTTCACGGCAAAGCTTTAGAGGTCTACACTGCTGCCTACCAGAATATACAAAACATTGATGAA
GATGAAGATTTAGAGGTTTTCCGAAATTCTCTGTATGCACCAGATTATTCATCTCGTTTAGATATTGTAA
GAGCAAATTCAAAGTCACCTCTTCAGAGATCACTGTCAGCTAAGTGTGTATCTGGAACAGGACAGGTATC
CACTTGTCGACTAAGAAAGGATCAACAAGCAGAAGATGATGAGGATGACGAGTTAGATGTTACAGAAGAA
GAAAATTTTCTTAAGTAATCTAGAACTATAGTGAGTCGTATTACGTAGATCCAGACATGATAAGATACAT
TGATGAGTTTGGACAAACCACAACTAGAATGCAGTGAAAAAAATGCTTTATTTGTGAAATTTGTGATGCT
ATTGCTTTATTTGTAACCATTATAAGCTGCAATAAACAAGTTAACAACAACAATTGCATTCATTTTATGT
TTCAGGTTCAGGGGGAGGTGTGGGAGGTTTTTTAATTCGCGGCCGCGGCGCCAATGCATTGGGCCCGGTA
CCCAGCTTTTGTTCCCTTTAGTGAGGGTTAATTGCGCGCTTGGCGTAATCATGGTCATAGCTGTTTCCTG
TGTGAAATTGTTATCCGCTCACAATTCCACACAACATACGAGCCGGGAGCATAAAGTGTAAAGCCTGGGG
TGCCTAATGAGTGAGCTAACTCACATTAATTGCGTTGCGCTCACTGCCCGCTTTCCAGTCGGGAAACCTG
TCGTGCCAGCTGCATTAATGAATCGGCCAACGCGCGGGGAGAGGCGGTTTGCGTATTGGGCGCTCTTCCG
CTTCCTCGCTCACTGACTCGCTGCGCTCGGTCGTTCGGCTGCGGCGAGCGGTATCAGCTCACTCAAAGGC
GGTAATACGGTTATCCACAGAATCAGGGGATAACGCAGGAAAGAACATGTGAGCAAAAGGCCAGCAAAAG
GCCAGGAACCGTAAAAAGGCCGCGTTGCTGGCGTTTTTCCATAGGCTCCGCCCCCCTGACGAGCATCACA
AAAATCGACGCTCAAGTCAGAGGTGGCGAAACCCGACAGGACTATAAAGATACCAGGCGTTTCCCCCTGG
AAGCTCCCTCGTGCGCTCTCCTGTTCCGACCCTGCCGCTTACCGGATACCTGTCCGCCTTTCTCCCTTCG
GGAAGCGTGGCGCTTTCTCATAGCTC
