>Addgene plasmid #200440 | Flag-ciBAR1 | depositor partial sequence | sequence record 388739 | human full-length ciBAR1 cDNA
ATGATGAGGCGCACCCTGGAAAACCGGAACGCTCAAACGAAACAACTGCAAACAGCTGTCTCAAATGTGG
AGAAGCATTTTGGAGAACTGTGCCAAATCTTCGCTGCCTATGTGCGGAAAACTGCCAGGCTGAGAGACAA
AGCAGACCTCCTGGTGAATGAAATTAACGCGTATGCTGCTACAGAGACCCCGCATTTAAAGCTGGGCCTG
ATGAACTTTGCAGATGAGTTTGCCAAACTTCAGGATTATCGACAAGCAGAGGTTGAAAGACTTGAAGCCA
AAGTAGTTGAACCCTTGAAAACTTATGGGACCATTGTGAAAATGAAACGGGATGACCTCAAAGCAACACT
CACAGCAAGGAATCGAGAAGCTAAGCAATTAACTCAGTTAGAAAGAACACGTCAGCGAAACCCATCTGAT
CGACATGTTATTTCACAGGCAGAAACGGAATTACAGAGAGCTGCAATGGATGCTAGCCGAACAAGTCGTC
ATCTGGAGGAAACTATTAACAACTTTGAAAGGCAGAAAATGAAGGATATAAAGACTATATTTTCTGAATT
TATCACAATCGAAATGTTATTTCACGGCAAAGCTTTAGAGGTCTACACTGCTGCCTACCAGAATATACAA
AACATTGATGAAGATGAAGATTTAGAGGTTTTCCGAAATTCTCTGTATGCACCAGATTATTCATCTCGTT
TAGATATTGTAAGAGCAAATTCAAAGTCACCTCTTCAGAGATCACTGTCAGCTAAGTGTGTATCTGGAAC
AGGACAGGTATCCACTTGTCGACTAAGAAAGGATCAACAAGCAGAAGATGATGAGGATGACGAGTTAGAT
GTTACAGAAGAAGAAAATTTTCTTAAGTAA
